>Addgene plasmid #82722 | pGEX-4T-1 3xFlag-STAT1 | addgene partial sequence | sequence record 160979 | pGEX5 5'-GGGCTGGCAAGCCACGTTTGGTG-3'
CTCTCAATCGGACTGGTTCGCGTGGATCTATGGATTACAAGGATGACGACGATAAGGATTACAAGGATGA
CGACGATAAGGATTACAAGGATGACGACGATAAGGGATCCATGTCTCAGTGGTACGAACTTCAGCAGCTT
GACTCAAAATTCCTGGAGCAGGTTCACCAGCTTTATGATGACAGTTTTCCCATGGAAATCAGACAGTACC
TGGCACAGTGGTTAGAAAAGCAAGACTGGGAGCACGCTGCCAATGATGTTTCATTTGCCACCATCCGTTT
TCATGACCTCCTGTCACAGCTGGATGATCAATATAGTCGCTTTTCTTTGGAGAATAACTTCTTGCTACAG
CATAACATAAGGAAAAGCAAGCGTAATCTTCAGGATAATTTTCAGGAAGACCCAATCCAGATGTCTATGA
TCATTTACAGCTGTCTGAAGGAAGAAAGGAAAATTCTGGAAAACGCCCAGAGATTTAATCAGGCTCAGTC
GGGGAATATTCAGAGCACAGTGATGTTAGACAAACAGAAAGAGCTTGACAGTAAAGTCAGAAATGTGAAG
GACAAGGTTATGTGTATAGAGCATGAAATCAAGAGCCTGGAAGATTTACAAGATGAATATGACTTCAAAT
GCAAAACCTTGCAGAACAGAGAACACGAGACCAATGGTGTGGCAAAGAGTGATCAGAAACAAGAACAGCT
GTTACTCAAGAAGATGTATTTAATGCTTGACAATAAGAGAAAGGAAGTAGTTCACAAA
