>Addgene plasmid #82722 | pGEX-4T-1 3xFlag-STAT1 | addgene partial sequence | sequence record 160980 | pGEX3 5'-CCGGGAGCTGCATGTGTCAGAGG-3'
ACGCGCGAGGCAGATCGTCAGTCAGTCACGATGCGGCCGCTCGAGTCGACCCGGGAATTCTTACACTTCA
GACACAGAAATCAACTCAGTCTTGATATATCCAGTTCCTTTAGGGCCATCAAGTTCCATTGGCTCTGGTG
CTTCCTTTGGCCTGGAGTAATACTTTCCAAAGGCATGGTCTTTGTCAATATTTGGATACAGATACTTCAG
GGGATTCTCAGGAATATTCTCAGCAGCCATGACTTTGTAATTGCGAATGATGTCAGGGAAAGTAACAGCA
GAAAGTTCTTTCTTCGTGTAGGGTTCAACCGCATGGAAGTCAGGTTCGCCTCCGTTCTGGGACCGCTCCA
CCCATGTGAATGTGATGGCCCCTTCCCGGGAGCTCTCACTGAACCGCAGCAGGAAGGTCCCCGGCTGCTG
GTCCTTCAACAGGGCACGCTCTCGCTCCTTGCTGATGAAGCCCATGATGCACCCATCATTCCAGAGAGGG
AGCAGGTGTTTTTTAATGAGTTCTAGGATGCTTTCAATCCAAAGCCAGAAGGGAAAATTTTTATCATTTA
TATTTTCCTTACAAAACCTCGTCCACGGAATGAGACCATCGGGGCTGGCGTTAGGACCAAGAAGCTTCTC
TCCCAACATGTTCAGCTGGTCCACATTGAGACCTCTTTTGGTGACAGAAGAAAACTGCCAACTCAGCACT
TCTGAAAGCTGAGCCCATCGTGCACATGGTGGAGTCAGGAAGAAGGACAGATTCCTGGGTTCCGCCACCA
GCATGTTGTACCAA
