[The description below was written by a language model from this plasmid's Addgene catalogue record.]
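Description:
pGEX-4T-1 3xFlag-STAT1 is a bacterial expression plasmid built on the pGEX-4T-1 backbone, a standard vector for producing glutathione S-transferase (GST) fusion proteins in E. coli. The complete construct is recorded as 7192 bp, of which about 5053 bp is backbone, and it is selected with ampicillin. The record lists a routine cloning strain for propagation and indicates BL21 as the host for protein production; copy number is given as unknown. No feature table accompanies the entry, so the promoter and origin of replication are not explicitly stated. pGEX-series vectors generally use an IPTG-inducible tac promoter with a plasmid-borne lacI repressor, and the 4T variants generally carry a thrombin cleavage site after GST, but these elements are not confirmed here.

The insert is a 2139 bp human STAT1 (signal transducer and activator of transcription 1) coding sequence, referenced to a specific GenBank transcript accession and cloned between BamHI and EcoRI sites, both of which remain intact. Two N-terminal tags, GST and 3xFLAG, are listed as part of the backbone, so the expected product is STAT1 carrying both at its N-terminus. The plasmid name suggests the 3xFLAG lies directly upstream of STAT1, though the tag order is not stated. GST allows affinity capture on glutathione resin, while the 3xFLAG epitope allows detection or immunoprecipitation with anti-FLAG antibodies.

The stated purpose is simply expression of human STAT1. The associated publication concerns profiling of subcellular protein phosphatase activities during coxsackievirus B3 infection of cardiomyocytes, which suggests use of the recombinant protein in biochemical assays, although the record does not specify its exact role.
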