Addgene plasmid #82722: pGEX-4T-1 3xFlag-STAT1
Purpose: Expresses human STAT1
Depositing lab: Kevin Janes. Depositing organization: University of Virginia. Publication: Profiling Subcellular Protein Phosphatase Responses to Coxsackievirus B3 Infection of Cardiomyocytes. Shah M, Smolko CM, Kinicki S, Chapman ZD, Brautigan DL, Janes KA. Mol Cell Proteomics. 2017 Apr;16(4 suppl 1):S244-S262. doi: 10.1074/mcp.O116.063487. Epub 2017 Feb 7. PubMed 28174228.
Backbone
  Vector backbone: pGEX-4T-1
  Backbone size w/o insert (bp): 5053
  Total vector size (bp): 7192
  Vector type: Bacterial Expression
Growth in bacteria
  Bacterial resistance: Ampicillin, 100 μg/mL
  Growth temperature: 37°C
  Growth strain: DH5alpha
  Growth instructions: Use strain BL21 for protein expression
  Copy number: Unknown
Gene/Insert
  Gene/Insert name: STAT1 (alt name: signal transducer and activator of transcription 1)
  Species: H. sapiens (human)
  Insert size (bp): 2139
  GenBank ID: NM_139266.2
  Entrez Gene: STAT1 (a.k.a. CANDF7, IMD31A, IMD31B, IMD31C, ISGF-3, STAT91)
  Tag / fusion protein: 3xFLAG (N terminal on backbone); GST (N terminal on backbone)
  Cloning method: Restriction Enzyme; 5′ cloning site BamHI (not destroyed); 3′ cloning site EcoRI (not destroyed)
  Sequencing primers: 5′ pGEX 5'; 3′ pGEX 3'
Terms and licenses: Academic/Nonprofit Terms; Industry Terms: Not Available to Industry
How to cite: pGEX-4T-1 3xFlag-STAT1 was a gift from Kevin Janes (Addgene plasmid # 82722 ; http://n2t.net/addgene:82722 ; RRID:Addgene_82722)
